>Addgene plasmid #64848 | pcDN3.1(+)-CaNARi | depositor full sequence | sequence record 109387 | pcDN3.1(+)-CaNARi sequence 8375 bps
GACGGATCGGGAGATCTCCCGATCCCCTATGGTGCACTCTCAGTACAATCTGCTCTGATGCCGCATAGTT
AAGCCAGTATCTGCTCCCTGCTTGTGTGTTGGAGGTCGCTGAGTAGTGCGCGAGCAAAATTTAAGCTACA
ACAAGGCAAGGCTTGACCGACAATTGCATGAAGAATCTGCTTAGGGTTAGGCGTTTTGCGCTGCTTCGCG
ATGTACGGGCCAGATATACGCGTTGACATTGATTATTGACTAGTTATTAATAGTAATCAATTACGGGGTC
ATTAGTTCATAGCCCATATATGGAGTTCCGCGTTACATAACTTACGGTAAATGGCCCGCCTGGCTGACCG
CCCAACGACCCCCGCCCATTGACGTCAATAATGACGTATGTTCCCATAGTAACGCCAATAGGGACTTTCC
ATTGACGTCAATGGGTGGAGTATTTACGGTAAACTGCCCACTTGGCAGTACATCAAGTGTATCATATGCC
AAGTACGCCCCCTATTGACGTCAATGACGGTAAATGGCCCGCCTGGCATTATGCCCAGTACATGACCTTA
TGGGACTTTCCTACTTGGCAGTACATCTACGTATTAGTCATCGCTATTACCATGGTGATGCGGTTTTGGC
AGTACATCAATGGGCGTGGATAGCGGTTTGACTCACGGGGATTTCCAAGTCTCCACCCCATTGACGTCAA
TGGGAGTTTGTTTTGGCACCAAAATCAACGGGACTTTCCAAAATGTCGTAACAACTCCGCCCCATTGACG
CAAATGGGCGGTAGGCGTGTACGGTGGGAGGTCTATATAAGCAGAGCTCTCTGGCTAACTAGAGAACCCA
CTGCTTACTGGCTTATCGAAATTAATACGACTCACTATAGGGAGACCCAAGCTGGCTAGCGTTTAAACTT
AAGCTTGCCGCCACCATGGTGAGCAAGGGCGAGGAGCTGTTCACCGGGGTGGTGCCCATCCTGGTCGAGC
TGGACGGCGACGTAAACGGCCACAGGTTCAGCGTGTCCGGCGAGGGCGAGGGCGATGCCACCTACGGCAA
GCTGACCCTGAAGTTCATCTGCACCACCGGCAAGCTGCCCGTGCCCTGGCCCACCCTCGTGACCACCCTG
ACCTGGGGCGTGCAGTGCTTCGCCCGCTACCCCGACCACATGAAGCAGCACGACTTCTTCAAGTCCGCCA
TGCCCGAAGGCTACGTCCAGGAGCGTACCATCTTCTTCAAGGACGACGGCAACTACAAGACCCGCGCCGA
GGTGAAGTTCGAGGGCGACACCCTGGTGAACCGCATCGAGCTGAAGGGCATCGACTTCAAGGAGGACGGC
AACATCCTGGGGCACAAGCTGGAGTACAACGCCATCAGTGACAACGTCTATATCACCGCCGACAAGCAGA
AGAACGGCATCAAGGCCCACTTCAAGATCCGCCACAACATCGAGGACGGCAGCGTGCAGCTCGCCGACCA
CTACCAGCAGAACACCCCCATCGGCGACGGCCCCGTGCTGCTGCCCGACAACCACTACCTGAGCACCCAG
TCCGCCCTGAGCAAAGACCCCAACGAGAAGCGCGATCACATGGTCCTGCTGGAGTTCGTGACCGCCGCCG
GGATCACTCTCGGCATGGACGAGCTGTACAAGGGATCCATGTCCGAGCCCAAGGCAATTGATCCCAAGTT
GTCGACGACCGACAGGGTGGTGAAAGCTGTTCCATTTCCTCCAAGTCACCGGCTTACAGCAAAAGAAGTG
TTTGATAATGATGGAAAACCTCGTGTGGATATCTTAAAGGCGCATCTTATGAAGGAGGGAAGGCTGGAAG
AGAGTGTTGCATTGAGAATAATAACAGAGGGTGCATCAATTCTTCGACAGGAAAAAAATTTGCTGGATAT
TGATGCGCCAGTCACTGTTTGTGGGGACATTCATGGACAATTCTTTGATTTGATGAAGCTCTTTGAAGTC
GGGGGATCTCCTGCCAACACTCGCTACCTCTTCTTAGGGGACTATGTTGACAGAGGGTACTTCAGTATTG
AATGTGTGCTGTATTTGTGGGCCTTGAAAATTCTCTACCCCAAAACACTGTTTTTACTTCGTGGAAATCA
TGAATGTAGACATCTAACAGAGTATTTCACATTTAAACAAGAATGTAAAATAAAGTATTCAGAACGAGTA
TATGATGCCTGTATGGATGCCTTTGACTGCCTTCCCCTGGCTGCCCTGATGAACCAACAGTTCCTGTGTG
TGCATGGTGGTTTGTCTCCAGAGATTAACACTTTAGATGATATCAGAAAATTAGACCGATTCAAAGAACC
ACCTGCATATGGACCTATGTGTGATATCCTGTGGTCAGACCCCCTGGAAGATTTTGGAAATGAGAAGACT
CAGGAACATTTCACTCACAACACAGTCAGGGGGTGTTCATACTTCTACAGTTACCCGGCTGTATGTGAAT
TCTTACAGCACAATAACTTGTTATCTATACTCCGAGCCCACGAAGCCCAAGATGCAGGGTACCGCATGTA
CAGGAAAAGCCAAACAACAGGCTTCCCTTCTCTAATTACAATTTTTTCAGCACCAAATTACTTAGATGTA
TACAATAACAAAGCTGCAGTATTGAAGTATGAGAACAATGTTATGAATATCAGGCAATTCAACTGTTCTC
CTCATCCATACTGGCTTCCAAATTTCATGGATGTTTTTACTTGGTCCCTTCCATTTGTTGGGGAAAAAGT
GACTGAGATGCTGGTAAATGTCCTCAACATCTGCTCAGATGATGAACTAGGGTCAGAAGAAGATGGATTT
GATGGTGCAACAGCTGCAGCCCGGAAAGAGGTGATAAGGAACAAGATCCGAGCAATAGGCAAAATGGCCA
GAGTGTTCTCAGTGCTCAGAGAAGAGAGTGAGAGTGTGCTGACGCTGAAAGGCTTGACCCCAACTGGCAT
GCTCCCCAGCGGAGTACTTTCTGGAGGGAAGCAAACCCTGCAAAGCGCTACTGTTGAGGCTATTGAGGCT
GATGAAGCTATCAAAGGATTTTCACCACAACATAAGATCACTAGCTTCGAGGAAGCCAAGGGCTTAGACC
GAATTAATGAGAGGATGCCGCCTCGCAGAGATGCCATGCCCTCTGACGCCAACCTTAACTCCATCAACAA
GGCTCTCACCTCAGAGACTAACGGCACGGACAGCAATGGCAGTAATAGCAGCAATATTCAGCTCGAGATG
GTGAGCAAGGGCGAGGAGCTGTTCACCGGGGTGGTGCCCATCCTGGTCGAGCTGGACGGCGACGTAAACG
GCCACAAGTTCAGCGTGTCCGGTGAGGGCGAGGGCGATGCCACCTACGGCAAGCTGACCCTGAAGCTGAT
CTGCACCACCGGCAAGCTGCCCGTGCCCTGGCCCACCCTCGTGACCACCCTGGGCTACGGCCTGCAGTGC
TTCGCCCGCTACCCCGACCACATGAAGCAGCACGACTTCTTCAAGTCCGCCATGCCCGAAGGCTACGTCC
AGGAGCGCACCATCTTCTTCAAGGACGACGGCAACTACAAGACCCGCGCCGAGGTGAAGTTCGAGGGCGA
CACCCTGGTGAACCGCATCGAGCTGAAGGGCATCGACTTCAAGGAGGACGGCAACATCCTGGGGCACAAG
CTGGAGTACAACTACAACAGCCACAACGTCTATATCACCGCCGACAAGCAGAAGAACGGCATCAAGGCCA
ACTTTAAGATCCGCCACAACATCGAGGACGGCGGCGTGCAGCTCGCCGACCACTACCAGCAGAACACCCC
CATCGGCGACGGCCCCGTGCTGCTGCCCGACAACCACTACCTGAGCTACCAGTCCAAGCTGAGCAAAGAC
CCCAACGAGAAGCGCGATCACATGGTCCTGCTGGAGTTCGTGACCGCCGCCGGGATCACTCTCGGCATGG
ACGAGCTGTACAAGTAATCTAGAGGGCCCGTTTAAACCCGCTGATCAGCCTCGACTGTGCCTTCTAGTTG
CCAGCCATCTGTTGTTTGCCCCTCCCCCGTGCCTTCCTTGACCCTGGAAGGTGCCACTCCCACTGTCCTT
TCCTAATAAAATGAGGAAATTGCATCGCATTGTCTGAGTAGGTGTCATTCTATTCTGGGGGGTGGGGTGG
GGCAGGACAGCAAGGGGGAGGATTGGGAAGACAATAGCAGGCATGCTGGGGATGCGGTGGGCTCTATGGC
TTCTGAGGCGGAAAGAACCAGCTGGGGCTCTAGGGGGTATCCCC
[124 nt withheld, positions 4245-4368]
C
[91 nt withheld, positions 4370-4460]
A
[49 nt withheld, positions 4462-4510]
CCTTTGACGTTGGAGTCCACGTTCTTT
[37 nt withheld, positions 4538-4574]
ACCCTATCTCGGTCTATTCTTTTGATTTATAAGGGATTTTGCCGATTTCGGCCTATTGGTTAAAAAATGA
GCTGATTTAACAAAAATTTAACGCGAATTAATTCTGTGGAATGTGTGTCAGTTAGGGTGTGGAAAGTCCC
CAGGCTCCCCAGCAGGCAGAAGTATGCAAAGCATGCATCTCAATTAGTCAGCAACCAGGTGTGGAAAGTC
CCCAGGCTCCCCAGCAGGCAGAAGTATGCAAAGCATGCATCTCAATTAGTCAGCAACCATAGTCCCGCCC
CTAACTCCGCCCATCCCGCCCCTAACTCCGCCCAGTTCCGCCCATTCTCCGCCCCATGGCTGACTAATTT
TTTTTATTTATGCAGAGGCCGAGGCCGCCTCTGCCTCTGAGCTATTCCAGAAGTAGTGAGGAGGCTTTTT
TGGAGGCCTAGGCTTTTGCAAAAAGCTCCCGGGAGCTTGTATATCCATTTTCGGATCTGATCAAGAGACA
GGATGAGGATCGTTTCGCATGATTGAACAAGATGGATTGCACGCAGGTTCTCCGGCCGCTTGGGTGGAGA
GGCTATTCGGCTATGACTGGGCACAACAGACAATCGGCTGCTCTGATGCCGCCGTGTTCCGGCTGTCAGC
GCAGGGGCGCCCGGTTCTTTTTGTCAAGACCGACCTGTCCGGTGCCCTGAATGAACTGCAGGACGAGGCA
GCGCGGCTATCGTGGCTGGCCACGACGGGCGTTCCTTGCGCAGCTGTGCTCGACGTTGTCACTGAAGCGG
GAAGGGACTGGCTGCTATTGGGCGAAGTGCCGGGGCAGGATCTCCTGTCATCTCACCTTGCTCCTGCCGA
GAAAGTATCCATCATGGCTGATGCAATGCGGCGGCTGCATACGCTTGATCCGGCTACCTGCCCATTCGAC
CACCAAGCGAAACATCGCATCGAGCGAGCACGTACTCGGATGGAAGCCGGTCTTGTCGATCAGGATGATC
TGGACGAAGAGCATCAGGGGCTCGCGCCAGCCGAACTGTTCGCCAGGCTCAAGGCGCGCATGCCCGACGG
CGAGGATCTCGTCGTGACCCATGGCGATGCCTGCTTGCCGAATATCATGGTGGAAAATGGCCGCTTTTCT
GGATTCATCGACTGTGGCCGGCTGGGTGTGGCGGACCGCTATCAGGACATAGCGTTGGCTACCCGTGATA
TTGCTGAAGAGCTTGGCGGCGAATGGGCTGACCGCTTCCTCGTGCTTTACGGTATCGCCGCTCCCGATTC
GCAGCGCATCGCCTTCTATCGCCTTCTTGACGAGTTCTTCTGAGCGGGACTCTGGGGTTCGAAATGACCG
ACCAAGCGACGCCCAACCTGCCATCACGAGATTTCGATTCCACCGCCGCCTTCTATGAAAGGTTGGGCTT
CGGAATCGTTTTCCGGGACGCCGGCTGGATGATCCTCCAGCGCGGGGATCTCATGCTGGAGTTCTTCGCC
CACCCCAACTTGTTTATTGCAGCTTATAATGGTTACAAATAAAGCAATAGCATCACAAATTTCACAAATA
AAGCATTTTTTTCACTGCATTCTAGTTGTGGTTTGTCCAAACTCATCAATGTATCTTATCATGTCTGTAT
ACCGTCGACCTCTAGCTAGAGCTTGGCGTAATCATGGTCATAGCTGTTTCCTGTGTGAAATTGTTATCCG
CTCACAATTCCACACAACATACGAGCCGGAAGCATAAAGTGTAAAGCCTGGGGTGCCTAATGAGTGAGCT
AACTCACATTAATTGCGTTGCGCTCACTGCCCGCTTTCCAGTCGGGAAACCTGTCGTGCCAGCTGCATTA
ATGAATCGGCCAACGCGCGGGGAGAGGCGGTTTGCGTATTGGGCGCTCTTCCGCTTCCTCGCTCACTGAC
TCGCTGCGCTCGGTCGTTCGGCTGCGGCGAGCGGTATCAGCTCACTCAAAGGCGGTAATACGGTTATCCA
CAGAATCAGGGGATAACGCAGGAAAGAACATGTGAGCAAAAGGCCAGCAAAAGGCCAGGAACCGTAAAAA
GGCCGCGTTGCTGGCGTTTTTCCATAGGCTCCGCCCCCCTGACGAGCATCACAAAAATCGACGCTCAAGT
CAGAGGTGGCGAAACCCGACAGGACTATAAAGATACCAGGCGTTTCCCCCTGGAAGCTCCCTCGTGCGCT
CTCCTGTTCCGACCCTGCCGCTTACCGGATACCTGTCCGCCTTTCTCCCTTCGGGAAGCGTGGCGCTTTC
TCATAGCTCACGCTGTAGGTATCTCAGTTCGGTGTAGGTCGTTCGCTCCAAGCTGGGCTGTGTGCACGAA
CCCCCCGTTCAGCCCGACCGCTGCGCCTTATCCGGTAACTATCGTCTTGAGTCCAACCCGGTAAGACACG
ACTTATCGCCACTGGCAGCAGCCACTGGTAACAGGATTAGCAGAGCGAGGTATGTAGGCGGTGCTACAGA
GTTCTTGAAGTGGTGGCCTAACTACGGCTACACTAGAAGAACAGTATTTGGTATCTGCGCTCTGCTGAAG
CCAGTTACCTTCGGAAAAAGAGTTGGTAGCTCTTGATCCGGCAAACAAACCACCGCTGGTAGCGGTTTTT
TTGTTTGCAAGCAGCAGATTACGCGCAGAAAAAAAGGATCTCAAGAAGATCCTTTGATCTTTTCTACGGG
GTCTGACGCTCAGTGGAACGAAAACTCACGTTAAGGGATTTTGGTCATGAGATTATCAAAAAGGATCTTC
ACCTAGATCCTTTTAAATTAAAAATGAAGTTTTAAATCAATCTAAAGTATATATGAGTAAACTTGGTCTG
ACAGTTACCAATGCTTAATCAGTGAGGCACCTATCTCAGCGATCTGTCTATTTCGTTCATCCATAGTTGC
CTGACTCCCCGTCGTGTAGATAACTACGATACGGGAGGGCTTACCATCTGGCCCCAGTGCTGCAATGATA
CCGCGAGACCCACGCTCACCGGCTCCAGATTTATCAGCAATAAACCAGCCAGCCGGAAGGGCCGAGCGCA
GAAGTGGTCCTGCAACTTTATCCGCCTCCATCCAGTCTATTAATTGTTGCCGGGAAGCTAGAGTAAGTAG
TTCGCCAGTTAATAGTTTGCGCAACGTTGTTGCCATTGCTACAGGCATCGTGGTGTCACGCTCGTCGTTT
GGTATGGCTTCATTCAGCTCCGGTTCCCAACGATCAAGGCGAGTTACATGATCCCCCATGTTGTGCAAAA
AAGCGGTTAGCTCCTTCGGTCCTCCGATCGTTGTCAGAAGTAAGTTGGCCGCAGTGTTATCACTCATGGT
TATGGCAGCACTGCATAATTCTCTTACTGTCATGCCATCCGTAAGATGCTTTTCTGTGACTGGTGAGTAC
TCAACCAAGTCATTCTGAGAATAGTGTATGCGGCGACCGAGTTGCTCTTGCCCGGCGTCAATACGGGATA
ATACCGCGCCACATAGCAGAACTTTAAAAGTGCTCATCATTGGAAAACGTTCTTCGGGGCGAAAACTCTC
AAGGATCTTACCGCTGTTGAGATCCAGTTCGATGTAACCCACTCGTGCACCCAACTGATCTTCAGCATCT
TTTACTTTCACCAGCGTTTCTGGGTGAGCAAAAACAGGAAGGCAAAATGCCGCAAAAAAGGGAATAAGGG
CGACACGGAAATGTTGAATACTCATACTCTTCCTTTTTCAATATTATTGAAGCATTTATCAGGGTTATTG
TCTCATGAGCGGATACATATTTGAATGTATTTAGAAAAATAAACAAATAGGGGTTCCGCGCACATTTCCC
CGAAAAGTGCCACCTGACGTC
Features (pLannotate 1.2.2; 22 found; start..end, strand, type, name):
     28..80      -  misc_feature   bom (fragment): basis of mobility region from pBR322
    235..614     +  enhancer       CMV enhancer: human cytomegalovirus immediate early enhancer
    615..818     +  promoter       CMV promoter: human cytomegalovirus (CMV) immediate early promoter
    814..847     +  LTR            5' LTR (truncated) (fragment): truncated 5' long terminal repeat (LTR) from HIV-1
    863..881     +  promoter       T7 promoter: promoter for bacteriophage T7 RNA polymerase
    926..1642    +  CDS            Cerulean: Cerulean is a basic (constitutively fluorescent) cyan fluorescent protein published in 2004, derived from Aequorea victoria. It has low acid sensitivity.
   1649..3211    +  CDS            PPP3CA: PP2BA_HUMAN - Also known as CALNA, CNA. Experimental evidence at protein level: Swiss-Prot protein existence level 1. Calcium-dependent, calmodulin-stimulated protein phosphatase which plays an essential role in the transduction of intracellular Ca(2+)-mediated signals (PubMed:15671020, PubMed:18838687, PubMed:19154138, PubMed:23468591). Many of the substrates contain a PxIxIT motif and/or a LxVP motif (PubMed:17498738, PubMed:17502104, PubMed:23468591, PubMed:27974827, PubMed:22343722). In response to increased Ca(2+) levels, dephosphorylates and activates phosphatase SSH1 which results in co
   3218..3934    +  CDS            mVenus: mVenus is a basic (constitutively fluorescent) yellow fluorescent protein published in 2006, derived from Aequorea victoria. It is reported to be a rapidly-maturing monomer with moderate acid sensitivity.
   3975..4199    +  polyA_signal   bGH poly(A) signal: bovine growth hormone polyadenylation signal
   4203..4224    +  promoter       SV40 promoter (fragment): SV40 enhancer and early promoter
   4245..4673    +  rep_origin     f1 ori (sequence partly withheld): f1 bacteriophage origin of replication; arrow indicates direction of (+) strand synthesis
   4687..5016    +  promoter       SV40 promoter: SV40 enhancer and early promoter
   5083..5874    +  CDS            neo: KKA2_KLEPN - Also known as kan, nptII. Experimental evidence at protein level: Swiss-Prot protein existence level 1. Resistance to kanamycin, neomycin, paromomycin, ribostamycin, butirosin and gentamicin B. From Klebsiella pneumoniae.
   5898..6056    +  CDS            ble (fragment): BLE_KLEPN - Experimental evidence at protein level: Swiss-Prot protein existence level 1. Binding protein with a strong affinity to the bleomycin family of antibiotics. Binds to CL990; an antimitotic-antibiotic compound. From Klebsiella pneumoniae.
   6051..6172    +  polyA_signal   SV40 poly(A) signal: SV40 polyadenylation signal
   6245..6261    -  protein_bind   lac operator: The lac repressor binds to the lac operator to inhibit transcription in E. coli. This inhibition can be relieved by adding lactose or isopropyl-β-D-thiogalactopyranoside (IPTG). lac repressor encoded by lacI
   6269..6299    -  promoter       lac promoter: promoter for the E. coli lac operon
   6314..6335    -  protein_bind   CAP binding site: CAP binding activates transcription in the presence of cAMP. E. coli catabolite activator protein
   6348..6440    -  CDS            lacI (fragment): lac repressor; lacI; The lac repressor binds to the lac operator to inhibit transcription in E. coli. This inhibition can be relieved by adding lactose or isopropyl-β-D-thiogalactopyranoside (IPTG).
   6623..7208    -  rep_origin     ori: high-copy-number ColE1/pMB1/pBR322/pUC origin of replication
   7379..8239    -  CDS            AmpR: β-lactamase; bla; confers resistance to ampicillin, carbenicillin, and related antibiotics
   8240..8344    -  promoter       AmpR promoter: bla
