[The description below was written by a language model from this plasmid's Addgene catalogue record and pLannotate feature annotations shown in this document.]
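Description:
pcDN3.1(+)-CaNARi is a mammalian expression plasmid built on the pcDNA3.1(+) backbone that encodes CaNARi, a genetically encoded FRET biosensor for calcineurin (CaN) activation. It is propagated in E. coli as a high-copy plasmid through a ColE1/pUC-type origin with ampicillin selection from the β-lactamase gene. It also carries an f1 origin and a neomycin phosphotransferase cassette, driven by the SV40 early promoter and ended by the SV40 poly(A) signal, which allows G418 selection of transfected mammalian cells. The short bom, lac promoter/operator, lacI, ble and HIV LTR-like fragments in the feature table appear to be backbone remnants or automated annotation matches rather than functional parts of the design.

The roughly 3 kb insert was cloned between HindIII and XbaI. It lies downstream of the CMV immediate-early enhancer and promoter and upstream of the bovine growth hormone polyadenylation signal, with a T7 promoter just ahead of the coding region. The annotation shows a single in-frame arrangement of three parts: the cyan fluorescent protein Cerulean at the N terminus, the human calcineurin catalytic subunit A alpha (PPP3CA) in the middle, and a Venus-type yellow fluorescent protein (annotated as mVenus) at the C terminus. Flanking the phosphatase subunit with a cyan donor and yellow acceptor fits an intramolecular FRET design, in which conformational changes in calcineurin on Ca2+/calmodulin-dependent activation would alter energy transfer between the two fluorophores, although the record does not describe the mechanism explicitly. The construct is intended for transient or stable expression in mammalian cells to image calcineurin activation in live cells, and its associated study concerned how calcineurin decodes oscillatory Ca2+ signals.
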