Addgene plasmid #64848: pcDN3.1(+)-CaNARi
Purpose: FRET-based calcineurin (CaN) activation biosensor.
Depositing lab: Jin Zhang. Depositing organization: Johns Hopkins University and School of Medicine. Publication: Calmodulin-controlled spatial decoding of oscillatory Ca2+ signals by calcineurin. Mehta S, Aye-Han NN, Ganesan A, Oldach L, Gorshkov K, Zhang J. eLife. 2014 Jul 23;3:e03765. doi: 10.7554/eLife.03765. PubMed 25056880.
Backbone
  Vector backbone: pcDNA3.1+
  Backbone manufacturer: Invitrogen
  Backbone size w/o insert (bp): 5428
  Total vector size (bp): 8375
  Vector type: Mammalian Expression
  Selectable markers: Neomycin (select with G418)
Growth in bacteria
  Bacterial resistance: Ampicillin, 100 μg/mL
  Growth temperature: 37°C
  Growth strain: DH5alpha
  Copy number: High Copy
Gene/Insert
  Gene/Insert name: CaNARi
  Species: H. sapiens (human), Synthetic
  Insert size (bp): 3012
  Promoter: CMV
  Tag / fusion protein: Cerulean (N terminal on insert); Venus (C terminal on insert)
  Cloning method: Restriction Enzyme; 5′ cloning site HindIII (not destroyed); 3′ cloning site XbaI (not destroyed)
  Sequencing primers: 5′ T7 forward; 3′ BGH reverse
Terms and licenses: Academic/Nonprofit Terms; Industry Terms: Not Available to Industry
How to cite: pcDN3.1(+)-CaNARi was a gift from Jin Zhang (Addgene plasmid # 64848 ; http://n2t.net/addgene:64848 ; RRID:Addgene_64848)
