>Addgene plasmid #64848 | pcDN3.1(+)-CaNARi | addgene partial sequence | sequence record 111774 | CMV-F 5'-CGCAAATGGGCGGTAGGCGTG-3'
ACTAGAGAACCCACTGCTTACTGGCTTATCGAAATTAATACGACTCACTATAGGGAGACCCAAGCTGGCT
AGCGTTTAAACTTAAGCTTGCCGCCACCATGGTGAGCAAGGGCGAGGAGCTGTTCACCGGGGTGGTGCCC
ATCCTGGTCGAGCTGGACGGCGACGTAAACGGCCACAGGTTCAGCGTGTCCGGCGAGGGCGAGGGCGATG
CCACCTACGGCAAGCTGACCCTGAAGTTCATCTGCACCACCGGCAAGCTGCCCGTGCCCTGGCCCACCCT
CGTGACCACCCTGACCTGGGGCGTGCAGTGCTTCGCCCGCTACCCCGACCACATGAAGCAGCACGACTTC
TTCAAGTCCGCCATGCCCGAAGGCTACGTCCAGGAGCGTACCATCTTCTTCAAGGACGACGGCAACTACA
AGACCCGCGCCGAGGTGAAGTTCGAGGGCGACACCCTGGTGAACCGCATCGAGCTGAAGGGCATCGACTT
CAAGGAGGACGGCAACATCCTGGGGCACAAGCTGGAGTACAACGCCATCAGTGACAACGTCTATATCACC
GCCGACAAGCAGAAGAACGGCATCAAGGCCCACTTCAAGATCCGCCACAACATCGAGGACGGCAGCGTGC
AGCTCGCCGACCACTACCAGCAGAACACCCCCATCGGCGACGGCCCCGTGCTGCTGCCCGACAACCACTA
CCTGAGCACCCAGTCCGCCCTGAGCAAAGACCCCAACGAGAAGCGCGATCACATGGTCCTGCTGGAGTTC
GTGACCGCCGCCGGGATCACTCTCGGCATGGACGAGCTGTACAAGGGATCCATGTCCGAGCCCAAGGCAA
TTGATCC
