>Addgene plasmid #64848 | pcDN3.1(+)-CaNARi | addgene partial sequence | sequence record 112468 | BGH-rev 5'-TAGAAGGCACAGTCGAGG-3'
GCTCGTCCATGCCGAGAGTGATCCCGGCGGCGGTCACGAACTCCAGCAGGACCATGTGATCGCGCTTCTC
GTTGGGGTCTTTGCTCAGCTTGGACTGGTAGCTCAGGTAGTGGTTGTCGGGCAGCAGCACGGGGCCGTCG
CCGATGGGGGTGTTCTGCTGGTAGTGGTCGGCGAGCTGCACGCCGCCGTCCTCGATGTTGTGGCGGATCT
TGAAGTTGGCCTTGATGCCGTTCTTCTGCTTGTCGGCGGTGATATAGACGTTGTGGCTGTTGTAGTTGTA
CTCCAGCTTGTGCCCCAGGATGTTGCCGTCCTCCTTGAAGTCGATGCCCTTCAGCTCGATGCGGTTCACC
AGGGTGTCGCCCTCGAACTTCACCTCGGCGCGGGTCTTGTAGTTGCCGTCGTCCTTGAAGAAGATGGTGC
GCTCCTGGACGTAGCCTTCGGGCATGGCGGACTTGAAGAAGTCGTGCTGCTTCATGTGGTCGGGGTAGCG
GGCGAAGCACTGCAGGCCGTAGCCCAGGGTGGTCACGAGGGTGGGCCAGGGCACGGGCAGCTTGCCGGTG
GTGCAGATCAGCTTCAGGGTCAGCTTGCCGTAGGTGGCATCGCCCTCGCCCTCGCCGGACACGCTGAACT
TGTGGCCGTTTACGTCGCCGTCCAGCTCGACCAGGATGGGCACCACCCCGGTGAACAGCTCCTCGCCCTT
GCTCACCATCTCGAGCTGAATATTGCTGCTATTACTGCCATTGCTGTCCGTGCCGTTAGTCTCTGAGGTG
AGAG
