>Addgene plasmid #64848 | pcDN3.1(+)-CaNARi | addgene partial sequence | sequence record 114496 | mVenus-R 5'-cgaagcactgcaggccgtagc-3'
CAGCTTGCCGGTGGTGCAGATCAGCTTCAGGGTCAGCTTGCCGTAGGTGGCATCGCCCTCGCCCTCGCCG
GACACGCTGAACTTGTGGCCGTTTACGTCGCCGTCCAGCTCGACCAGGATGGGCACCACCCCGGTGAACA
GCTCCTCGCCCTTGCTCACCATCTCGAGCTGAATATTGCTGCTATTACTGCCATTGCTGTCCGTGCCGTT
AGTCTCTGAGGTGAGAGCCTTGTTGATGGAGTTAAGGTTGGCGTCAGAGGGCATGGCATCTCTGCGAGGC
GGCATCCTCTCATTAATTCGGTCTAAGCCCTTGGCTTCCTCGAAGCTAGTGATCTTATGTTGTGGTGAAA
ATCCTTTGATAGCTTCATCAGCCTCAATAGCCTCAACAGTAGCGCTTTGCAGGGTTTGCTTCCCTCCAGA
AAGTACTCCGCTGGGGAGCATGCCAGTTGGGGTCAAGCCTTTCAGCGTCAGCACACTCTCACTCTCTTCT
CTGAGCACTGAGAACACTCTGGCCATTTTGCCTATTGCTCGGATCTTGTTCCTTATCACCTCTTTCCGGG
CTGCAGCTGTTGCACCATCAAATCCATCTTCTTCTGACCCTAGTTCATCATCTGAGCAGATGTTGAGGAC
ATTTACCAGCATCTCAGTCACTTTTTCCCCAACAAATGGAAGGGACCAAGTAAAAACATCCATGAAATTT
GGAAGCCAGTATGGATGAGGAGAACAGTTGAATTGCCTGATATTCATAACATTGTTCTCATACTTCAATA
CTGCAGC
