>Addgene plasmid #64848 | pcDN3.1(+)-CaNARi | addgene partial sequence | sequence record 115951 | CNA-R 5'-gcaggtggttctttgaatcg-3'
ACCATGCACACACAGGAACTGTTGGTTCATCAGGGCAGCCAGGGGAAGGCAGTCAAAGGCATCCATACAG
GCATCATATACGCGTTCTGAATACTTTATTTTACATTCTTGTTTAAATGTGAAATACTCTGTTAGATGTC
TACATTCATGATTTCCACGAAGTAAAAACAGTGTTTTGGGGTAGAGAATTTTCAAGGCCCACAAATACAG
CACACATTCAATACTGAAGTACCCTCTGTCAACATAGTCCCCTAAGAAGAGGTAGCGAGTGTTGGCAGGA
GATCCCCCGACTTCAAAGAGCTTCATCAAATCAAAGAATTGTCCATGAATGTCCCCACAAACAGTGACTG
GCGCATCAATATCCAGCAAATTTTTTTCCTGTCGAAGAATTGATGCACCCTCTGTTATTATTCTCAATGC
AACACTCTCTTCCAGCCTTCCCTCCTTCATAAGATGCGCCTTTAAGATATCCACACGAGGTTTTCCATCA
TTATCAAACACTTCTTTTGCTGTAAGCCGGTGACTTGGAGGAAATGGAACAGCTTTCACCACCCTGTCGG
TCGTCGACAACTTGGGATCAATTGCCTTGGGCTCGGACATGGATCCCTTGTACAGCTCGTCCATGCCGAG
AGTGATCCCGGCGGCGGTCACGAACTCCAGCAGGACCATGTGATCGCGCTTCTCGTT
